>Addgene plasmid #183610 | attB53-Pac-attB53 | addgene full sequence | sequence record 361598 | Addgene NGS Result
TTTCCTGCGTTATCCCCTGATTCTGTGGATAACCGTATTACCGCTAGCATGGATCTCGGGGACGTCTAAC
TACTAAGCGAGAGTAGGGAACTGCCAGGCATCAAATAAAACGAAAGGCTCAGTCGGAAGACTGGGCCTTT
CGTTTTATCTGTTGTTTGTCGGTGAACGCTCTCCTGAGTAGGACAAATCCGCCGGGAGCGGATTTGAACG
TTGTGAAGCAACGGCCCGGAGGGTGGCGGGCAGGACGCCCGCCATAAACTGCCAGGCATCAAACTAAGCA
GAAGGCCATCCTGACGGATGGCCTTTTTGCGTTTCTACAAACTCTTCCTGTTAGTTAGTTACTTAAGCTC
GGGCCCCAAATAATGATTTTATTTTGACTGATAGTGACCTGTTCGTTGCAACAAATTGATAAGCAATGCT
TTTTTATAATGCCAACTTTGTACAAAAAAGCAGGCTGGCGACGGATCGGGAGATCTCCGCGGTGCGGGTG
CCAGGGCGTGCCCTTGGGCTCCCCGGGCGCGTACTCCACCACGCCGCCACCATGACCGAGTACAAGCCCA
CGGTGCGCCTCGCCACCCGCGACGACGTCCCCAGGGCCGTACGCACCCTCGCCGCCGCGTTCGCCGACTA
CCCCGCCACGCGCCACACCGTCGATCCGGACCGCCACATCGAGCGGGTCACCGAGCTGCAAGAACTCTTC
CTCACGCGCGTCGGGCTCGACATCGGCAAGGTGTGGGTCGCGGACGACGGCGCCGCGGTGGCGGTCTGGA
CCACGCCGGAGAGCGTCGAAGCGGGGGCGGTGTTCGCCGAGATCGGCCCGCGCATGGCCGAGTTGAGCGG
TTCCCGGCTGGCCGCGCAGCAACAGATGGAAGGCCTCCTGGCGCCGCACCGGCCCAAGGAGCCCGCGTGG
TTCCTGGCCACCGTCGGCGTCTCGCCCGACCACCAGGGCAAGGGTCTGGGCAGCGCCGTCGTGCTCCCCG
GAGTGGAGGCGGCCGAGCGCGCCGGGGTGCCCGCCTTCCTGGAGACCTCCGCGCCCCGCAACCTCCCCTT
CTACGAGCGGCTCGGCTTCACCGTCACCGCCGACGTCGAGGTGCCCGAAGGACCGCGCACCTGGTGCATG
ACCCGCAAGCCCGGTGCCTGACGCCCGCCCCACGACCCGCAGCGCCCGACCGAAAGGAGCGCACGACCCC
ATGCATCGATGATCTAGAGCTCGCTGATCAGCCTCGACTGTGCCTTCTAGTTGCCAGCCATCTGTTGTTT
GCCCCTCCCCCGTGCCTTCCTTGACCCTGGAAGGTGCCACTCCCACTGTCCTTTCCTAATAAAATGAGGA
AATTGCATCGCATTGTCTGAGTAGGTGTCATTCTATTCTGGGGGGTGGGGTGGGGCAGGACAGCAAGGGG
GAGGATTGGGAAGACAATAGCAGGCATGCTGGGGATGCGGTGGGCTCTATGGCTTCTGATATCGTGCCGC
GGTGCGGGTGCCAGGGCGTGCCCTTGGGCTCCCCGGGCGCGTACTCCACTGCGCATTAATCTAGACCCAG
CTTTCTTGTACAAAGTTGGCATTATAAGAAAGCATTGCTTATCAATTTGTTGCAACGAACAGGTCACTAT
CAGTCAAAATAAAATCATTATTTGCCATCCAGCTGCAGCTCTGGCCCGTGTCTCAAAATCTCTGATGTTA
CATTGCACAAGATAAAAATATATCATCATGAACAATAAAACTGTCTGCTTACATAAACAGTAATACAAGG
GGTGTTATGAGCCATATTCAACGGGAAACGTCGAGGCCGCGATTAAATTCCAACATGGATGCTGATTTAT
ATGGGTATAAATGGGCTCGCGATAATGTCGGGCAATCAGGTGCGACAATCTATCGCTTGTATGGGAAGCC
CGATGCGCCAGAGTTGTTTCTGAAACATGGCAAAGGTAGCGTTGCCAATGATGTTACAGATGAGATGGTC
AGACTAAACTGGCTGACGGAATTTATGCCTCTTCCGACCATCAAGCATTTTATCCGTACTCCTGATGATG
CATGGTTACTCACCACTGCGATCCCCGGAAAAACAGCATTCCAGGTATTAGAAGAATATCCTGATTCAGG
TGAAAATATTGTTGATGCGCTGGCAGTGTTCCTGCGCCGGTTGCATTCGATTCCTGTTTGTAATTGTCCT
TTTAACAGCGATCGCGTATTTCGTCTCGCTCAGGCGCAATCACGAATGAATAACGGTTTGGTTGATGCGA
GTGATTTTGATGACGAGCGTAATGGCTGGCCTGTTGAACAAGTCTGGAAAGAAATGCATAAACTTTTGCC
ATTCTCACCGGATTCAGTCGTCACTCATGGTGATTTCTCACTTGATAACCTTATTTTTGACGAGGGGAAA
TTAATAGGTTGTATTGATGTTGGACGAGTCGGAATCGCAGACCGATACCAGGATCTTGCCATCCTATGGA
ACTGCCTCGGTGAGTTTTCTCCTTCATTACAGAAACGGCTTTTTCAAAAATATGGTATTGATAATCCTGA
TATGAATAAATTGCAGTTTCATTTGATGCTCGATGAGTTTTTCTAATCAGAATTGGTTAATTGGTTGTAA
CATTATTCAGATTGGGCCCCGTTCCACTGAGCGTCAGACCCCGTAGAAAAGATCAAAGGATCTTCTTGAG
ATCCTTTTTTTCTGCGCGTAATCTGCTGCTTGCAAACAAAAAAACCACCGCTACCAGCGGTGGTTTGTTT
GCCGGATCAAGAGCTACCAACTCTTTTTCCGAAGGTAACTGGCTTCAGCAGAGCGCAGATACCAAATACT
GTTCTTCTAGTGTAGCCGTAGTTAGGCCACCACTTCAAGAACTCTGTAGCACCGCCTACATACCTCGCTC
TGCTAATCCTGTTACCAGTGGCTGCTGCCAGTGGCGATAAGTCGTGTCTTACCGGGTTGGACTCAAGACG
ATAGTTACCGGATAAGGCGCAGCGGTCGGGCTGAACGGGGGGTTCGTGCACACAGCCCAGCTTGGAGCGA
ACGACCTACACCGAACTGAGATACCTACAGCGTGAGCTATGAGAAAGCGCCACGCTTCCCGAAGGGAGAA
AGGCGGACAGGTATCCGGTAAGCGGCAGGGTCGGAACAGGAGAGCGCACGAGGGAGCTTCCAGGGGGAAA
CGCCTGGTATCTTTATAGTCCTGTCGGGTTTCGCCACCTCTGACTTGAGCGTCGATTTTTGTGATGCTCG
TCAGGGGGGCGGAGCCTATGGAAAAACGCCAGCAACGCGGCCTTTTTACGGTTCCTGGCCTTTTGCTGGC
CTTTTGCTCACATGTTC
Features (pLannotate 1.2.2; 11 found; start..end, strand, type, name):
      1..45      +  rep_origin     RSF ori (fragment): Plasmids containing the RSF 1030 origin of replication can be propagated in E. coli cells that contain additional plasmids with compatible origins.
    105..148     -  terminator     rrnB T1 terminator: Escherichia coli rrnB; transcription terminator T1 from the E. coli rrnB gene
    280..307     +  terminator     rrnB T2 terminator: transcription terminator T2 from the E. coli rrnB gene
    357..456     +  protein_bind   attL1: mutant version of attL; recombination site for the Gateway® LR reaction LR Clonase™
    488..521     +  protein_bind   attB: minimal attB site for the φC31 integrase (Groth et al., 2000) phage φC31 integrase
    542..1141    +  CDS            PuroR: puromycin N-acetyltransferase; pac from Streptomyces alboniger; confers resistance to puromycin
   1228..1452    +  polyA_signal   bGH poly(A) signal: bovine growth hormone polyadenylation signal
   1478..1511    +  protein_bind   attB: minimal attB site for the φC31 integrase (Groth et al., 2000) phage φC31 integrase
   1535..1634    -  protein_bind   attL2: mutant version of attL; recombination site for the Gateway® LR reaction LR Clonase™
   1757..2566    +  CDS            KanR: aminoglycoside phosphotransferase; aph(3')-Ia; confers resistance to kanamycin in bacteria or G418 (Geneticin®) in eukaryotes
   2656..3244    +  rep_origin     ori: high-copy-number ColE1/pMB1/pBR322/pUC origin of replication
