[The description below was written by a language model from this plasmid's Addgene catalogue record and pLannotate feature annotations shown in this document.]
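Description:
attB53-Pac-attB53 is a small (3,307 bp) donor plasmid for recombinase-mediated cassette exchange (RMCE) in mammalian cells, built on a pENTR Gateway entry backbone. It is maintained in E. coli at high copy through a ColE1/pUC-type origin and selected with kanamycin via the aph(3')-Ia gene. The backbone also carries the rrnB T1 and T2 transcription terminators upstream of the cloning region, which insulate the insert from read-through bacterial transcription. A short annotated RSF ori fragment at the start of the sequence is only a partial match and is unlikely to be functional.

The payload is a 600 bp puromycin N-acetyltransferase coding sequence (Pac/PuroR, from Streptomyces alboniger) followed by a bovine growth hormone polyadenylation signal. This unit is flanked on both sides by minimal attB sites for φC31 integrase, and the whole cassette sits between the attL1 and attL2 Gateway sites retained from pENTR. No promoter is annotated upstream of the puromycin gene. This suggests a promoter-trap style design in which resistance is expressed only after the cassette is exchanged into a transcriptionally active landing site, although the record does not state this explicitly.

According to the record, the plasmid is intended to shuttle puromycin resistance into an attP50-flanked landing pad, specifically the one installed by the companion pmROSA26-attP50-Neo-mKate2-3xNLS-attP50 targeting vector. φC31-mediated recombination between the paired attB and attP sites would swap the resident Neo-mKate2-3xNLS cassette for Pac. Exchanged cells could then be recovered by puromycin selection, presumably accompanied by loss of the nuclear red reporter. It was generated as part of a toolkit for engineering synthetic Notch pluripotent cell lines.
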