Addgene plasmid #183610: attB53-Pac-attB53
Purpose: RMCE vector to shuttle puromycin resistance into attP50-flanked landing pad. Designed for use with pmROSA26-attP50-Neo-mKate2-3xNLS-attP50 vector (Addgene 183609).
Depositing lab: Sally Lowell. Depositing organization: University of Edinburgh. Publication: SyNPL: Synthetic notch pluripotent cell lines to monitor and manipulate cell interactions in vitro and in vivo. Malaguti M, Migueles RP, Annoh J, Sadurska D, Blin G, Lowell S. Development. 2022 May 26. pii: 275525. doi: 10.1242/dev.200226. PubMed 35616331.
Backbone
  Vector backbone: pENTR
  Total vector size (bp): 3307
  Vector type: RMCE
  Selectable markers: Puromycin
Growth in bacteria
  Bacterial resistance: Kanamycin, 50 μg/mL
  Growth temperature: 37°C
  Growth strain: DH5alpha
  Copy number: High Copy
Gene/Insert
  Gene/Insert name: Pac (alt name: PuroR)
  Insert size (bp): 600
  Cloning method: Gibson Cloning
  Sequencing primers: 5′ CTACAAACTCTTCCTGTTAGTTAG; 3′ CGTTTCCCGTTGAATATGGCTC
Terms and licenses: Academic/Nonprofit Terms; Industry Terms: Not Available to Industry
How to cite: attB53-Pac-attB53 was a gift from Sally Lowell (Addgene plasmid # 183610 ; http://n2t.net/addgene:183610 ; RRID:Addgene_183610)
